Addgene plasmid #236570: pMK003
Purpose: (Empty Backbone) Cloning vector for PaqCI Golden Gate assembly of ISDra2 guides into ISDra2 plant expression vector
Depositing lab: Steven Jacobsen. Depositing organization: University of California, Los Angeles (UCLA). Publication: Viral delivery of an RNA-guided genome editor for transgene-free germline editing in Arabidopsis. Weiss T, Kamalu M, Shi H, Li Z, Amerasekera J, Zhong Z, Adler BA, Song MM, Vohra K, Wirnowski G, Chitkara S, Ambrose C, Steinmetz N, Sridharan A, Sahagun D, Banfield JF, Doudna JA, Jacobsen SE. Nat Plants. 2025 Apr 22. doi: 10.1038/s41477-025-01989-9. PubMed 40263581.
Backbone
  Vector backbone: T-DNA
  Vector type: Plant Expression
Growth in bacteria
  Bacterial resistance: Kanamycin, 50 μg/mL
  Growth temperature: 37°C
  Growth strain: ccdB Survival
  Copy number: Unknown
Terms and licenses: Academic/Nonprofit Terms; Industry Terms: Not Available to Industry
Depositor comments: Please visit https://doi.org/10.1101/2024.07.17.603964 for bioRxiv preprint.
How to cite: pMK003 was a gift from Steven Jacobsen (Addgene plasmid # 236570 ; http://n2t.net/addgene:236570 ; RRID:Addgene_236570)
