[The description below was written by a language model from this plasmid's Addgene catalogue record and pLannotate feature annotations shown in this document.]
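Description:
pMK003 is a 14.7 kb binary T-DNA plasmid for plant expression. It is deposited as an empty backbone into which ISDra2 guide sequences are inserted by PaqCI Golden Gate assembly. The backbone carries the pVS1 replication and stability functions (oriV, RepA, StaA) that maintain binary vectors in Agrobacterium. It also has a ColE1/pBR322-type origin with the bom mobilisation region for propagation in E. coli, and kanamycin resistance (aphA-3) for bacterial selection. Because the plasmid contains an intact ccdB toxin gene, it must be grown in a ccdB-tolerant strain.

Between the nopaline-type left and right border repeats, the T-DNA holds a plant selection cassette in which an enhanced CaMV 35S promoter drives hygromycin phosphotransferase, terminated by the CaMV poly(A) signal. The main cassette lies on the opposite strand and ends in the pea rbcS-E9 terminator. Upstream of that terminator sits a dropout block of chloramphenicol resistance and ccdB flanked by attR1 and attR2. This block presumably occupies the guide position and is replaced during assembly, giving counter-selection against uncut vector, although the PaqCI sites themselves are not annotated. A short fragment matching Deinococcus radiodurans sequence lies next to the block, consistent with ISDra2-derived guide RNA scaffold. A 2xFLAG tag lies within a large unannotated region further upstream, which likely encodes the tagged ISDra2 nuclease. Neither that coding sequence nor the promoter driving it is identified in the feature table.

The associated work concerns RNA-guided genome editing in Arabidopsis, and this vector serves as the entry point for building target-specific ISDra2 editing constructs.
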