Features (pLannotate 1.2.2; 29 found; start..end, strand, type, name):
    442..1071    +  CDS            pVS1 StaA: stability protein from the Pseudomonas plasmid pVS1 (Heeb et al., 2000)
   1500..2573    +  CDS            pVS1 RepA: replication protein from the Pseudomonas plasmid pVS1 (Heeb et al., 2000)
   2639..2833    +  rep_origin     pVS1 oriV: origin of replication for the Pseudomonas plasmid pVS1 (Heeb et al., 2000)
   3036..3075    +  CDS            rop (fragment): Rop protein, which maintains plasmids at low copy number; rop
   3177..3317    +  misc_feature   bom: basis of mobility region from pBR322
   3503..4091    -  rep_origin     ori: high-copy-number ColE1/pMB1/pBR322/pUC origin of replication
   4178..4972    -  CDS            KanR: aminoglycoside phosphotransferase; aphA-3; confers resistance to kanamycin
   5397..5421    +  misc_feature   LB T-DNA repeat: left border repeat from nopaline C58 T-DNA
   5499..5673    -  polyA_signal   CaMV poly(A) signal: cauliflower mosaic virus polyadenylation signal
   5714..6739    -  CDS            HygR: hygromycin B phosphotransferase confers resistance to hygromycin
   6806..7482    -  promoter       CaMV 35S promoter (enhanced): cauliflower mosaic virus 35S promoter with a duplicated enhancer region
   7572..7660    +  CDS            lacI (fragment): lac repressor; lacI; The lac repressor binds to the lac operator to inhibit transcription in E. coli. This inhibition can be relieved by adding lactose or isopropyl-β-D-thiogalactopyranoside (IPTG).
   7673..7694    +  protein_bind   CAP binding site: CAP binding activates transcription in the presence of cAMP. E. coli catabolite activator protein
   7709..7739    +  promoter       lac promoter: promoter for the E. coli lac operon
   7743..7765    +  protein_bind   lac operator (fragment): The lac repressor binds to the lac operator to inhibit transcription in E. coli. This inhibition can be relieved by adding lactose or isopropyl-β-D-thiogalactopyranoside (IPTG). lac repressor encoded by lacI
   7803..8435    -  terminator     E9 terminator: terminator and polyadenylation signal from the pea rbcS-E9 gene
   8517..8641    +  protein_bind   attR2: mutant version of attR; recombination site for the Gateway® LR reaction LR Clonase™
   8682..8987    -  CDS            ccdB: CcdB, a bacterial toxin that poisons DNA gyrase; ccdB; Plasmids containing the ccdB gene cannot be propagated in standard E. coli strains.
   8992..9150    -  CDS            ccdA (fragment): CCDA_ECO57 - Also known as H, letA. Experimental evidence at protein level: Swiss-Prot protein existence level 1. Antitoxin component of a type II toxin-antitoxin (TA) system which inhibits the post-segregational killing (PSK) of plasmid-free cells, also referred to as a plasmid addiction system. Binds to and blocks the activity of CcdB; will also remove bound CcdB protein from the CcdB-GyrA complex by forming a CcdA-CcdB complex, a process termed rejuvenation. Functions as a transcriptional corepressor for the ccdAB operon, repression also requires CcdB (By similarity). From Escherichia coli
   9307..9987    -  CDS            CmR: chloramphenicol acetyltransferase confers resistance to chloramphenicol
   9988..10017   -  promoter       cat promoter (fragment): promoter of the E. coli cat gene encoding chloramphenicol acetyltransferase
  10041..10071   -  promoter       lac UV5 promoter: E. coli lac promoter with an "up" mutation
  10096..10220   -  protein_bind   attR1: mutant version of attR; recombination site for the Gateway® LR reaction LR Clonase™
  10232..10297   +  CDS            pckA (fragment): PCKA_DEIRA - Protein inferred from homology: Swiss-Prot protein existence level 3. Involved in the gluconeogenesis. Catalyzes the conversion of oxaloacetate (OAA) to phosphoenolpyruvate (PEP) through direct phosphoryl transfer between the nucleoside triphosphate and OAA. From Deinococcus radiodurans (strain ATCC 13939 / DSM 20539 / JCM 16871 / LMG 4051 / NBRC 15346 / NCIMB 9279 / R1 / VKM B-1422).
  11517..11564   -  CDS            2xFLAG: two tandem FLAG® epitope tags
  13578..13607   +  misc_feature   MCS (fragment): pUC18/19 multiple cloning site
  13610..13764   +  CDS            lacZα (fragment): LacZα fragment of β-galactosidase; lacZ fragment
  13830..13854   +  misc_feature   RB T-DNA repeat: right border repeat from nopaline C58 T-DNA
  14194..14595   +  CDS            Y4CG_SINFN (fragment): Protein inferred from homology: Swiss-Prot protein existence level 3. From Sinorhizobium fredii (strain NBRC 101917 / NGR234).
>Addgene plasmid #236570 | pMK003 | addgene full sequence | sequence record 471573 | Addgene NGS Result
CGACCCTGTACCGCGCACTTGAGCGCAGCGAGGAAGTGACGCCCACCGAGGCCAGGCGGCGCGGTGCCTT
CCGTGAGGACGCATTGACCGAGGCCGACGCCCTGGCGGCCGCCGAGAATGAACGCCAAGAGGAACAAGCA
TGAAACCGCACCAGGACGGCCAGGACGAACCGTTTTTCATTACCGAAGAGATCGAGGCGGAGATGATCGC
GGCCGGGTACGTGTTCGAGCCGCCCGCGCACGTCTCAACCGTGCGGCTGCATGAAATCCTGGCCGGTTTG
TCTGATGCCAAGCTGGCGGCCTGGCCGGCCAGCTTGGCCGCTGAAGAAACCGAGCGCCGCCGTCTAAAAA
GGTGATGTGTATTTGAGTAAAACAGCTTGCGTCATGCGGTCGCTGCGTATATGATGCGATGAGTAAATAA
ACAAATACGCAAGGGGAACGCATGAAGGTTATCGCTGTACTTAACCAGAAAGGCGGGTCAGGCAAGACGA
CCATCGCAACCCATCTAGCCCGCGCCCTGCAACTCGCCGGGGCCGATGTTCTGTTAGTCGATTCCGATCC
CCAGGGCAGTGCCCGCGATTGGGCGGCCGTGCGGGAAGATCAACCGCTAACCGTTGTCGGCATCGACCGC
CCGACGATTGACCGCGACGTGAAGGCCATCGGCCGGCGCGACTTCGTAGTGATCGACGGAGCGCCCCAGG
CGGCGGACTTGGCTGTGTCCGCGATCAAGGCAGCCGACTTCGTGCTGATTCCGGTGCAGCCAAGCCCTTA
CGACATATGGGCCACCGCCGACCTGGTGGAGCTGGTTAAGCAGCGCATTGAGGTCACGGATGGAAGGCTA
CAAGCGGCCTTTGTCGTGTCGCGGGCGATCAAAGGCACGCGCATCGGCGGTGAGGTTGCCGAGGCGCTGG
CCGGGTACGAGCTGCCCATTCTTGAGTCCCGTATCACGCAGCGCGTGAGCTACCCAGGCACTGCCGCCGC
CGGCACAACCGTTCTTGAATCAGAACCCGAGGGCGACGCTGCCCGCGAGGTCCAGGCGCTGGCCGCTGAA
ATTAAATCAAAACTCATTTGAGTTAATGAGGTAAAGAGAAAATGAGCAAAAGCACAAACACGCTAAGTGC
CGGCCGTCCGAGCGCACGCAGCAGCAAGGCTGCAACGTTGGCCAGCCTGGCAGACACGCCAGCCATGAAG
CGGGTCAACTTTCAGTTGCCGGCGGAGGATCACACCAAGCTGAAGATGTACGCGGTACGCCAAGGCAAGA
CCATTACCGAGCTGCTATCTGAATACATCGCGCAGCTACCAGAGTAAATGAGCAAATGAATAAATGAGTA
GATGAATTTTAGCGGCTAAAGGAGGCGGCATGGAAAATCAAGAACAACCAGGCACCGACGCCGTGGAATG
CCCCATGTGTGGAGGAACGGGCGGTTGGCCAGGCGTAAGCGGCTGGGTTGCCTGCCGGCCCTGCAATGGC
ACTGGAACCCCCAAGCCCGAGGAATCGGCGTGAGCGGTCGCAAACCATCCGGCCCGGTACAAATCGGCGC
GGCGCTGGGTGATGACCTGGTGGAGAAGTTGAAGGCCGCGCAGGCCGCCCAGCGGCAACGCATCGAGGCA
GAAGCACGCCCCGGTGAATCGTGGCAAGCGGCCGCTGATCGAATCCGCAAAGAATCCCGGCAACCGCCGG
CAGCCGGTGCGCCGTCGATTAGGAAGCCGCCCAAGGGCGACGAGCAACCAGATTTTTTCGTTCCGATGCT
CTATGACGTGGGCACCCGCGATAGTCGCAGCATCATGGACGTGGCCGTTTTCCGTCTGTCGAAGCGTGAC
CGACGAGCTGGCGAGGTGATCCGCTACGAGCTTCCAGACGGGCACGTAGAGGTTTCCGCAGGGCCGGCCG
GCATGGCCAGTGTGTGGGATTACGACCTGGTACTGATGGCGGTTTCCCATCTAACCGAATCCATGAACCG
ATACCGGGAAGGGAAGGGAGACAAGCCCGGCCGCGTGTTCCGTCCACACGTTGCGGACGTACTCAAGTTC
TGCCGGCGAGCCGATGGCGGAAAGCAGAAAGACGACCTGGTAGAAACCTGCATTCGGTTAAACACCACGC
ACGTTGCCATGCAGCGTACGAAGAAGGCCAAGAACGGCCGCCTGGTGACGGTATCCGAGGGTGAAGCCTT
GATTAGCCGCTACAAGATCGTAAAGAGCGAAACCGGGCGGCCGGAGTACATCGAGATCGAGCTAGCTGAT
TGGATGTACCGCGAGATCACAGAAGGCAAGAACCCGGACGTGCTGACGGTTCACCCCGATTACTTTTTGA
TCGATCCCGGCATCGGCCGTTTTCTCTACCGCCTGGCACGCCGCGCCGCAGGCAAGGCAGAAGCCAGATG
GTTGTTCAAGACGATCTACGAACGCAGTGGCAGCGCCGGAGAGTTCAAGAAGTTCTGTTTCACCGTGCGC
AAGCTGATCGGGTCAAATGACCTGCCGGAGTACGATTTGAAGGAGGAGGCGGGGCAGGCTGGCCCGATCC
TAGTCATGCGCTACCGCAACCTGATCGAGGGCGAAGCATCCGCCGGTTCCTAATGTACGGAGCAGATGCT
AGGGCAAATTGCCCTAGCAGGGGAAAAAGGTCGAAAAGGTCTCTTTCCTGTGGATAGCACGTACATTGGG
AACCCAAAGCCGTACATTGGGAACCGGAACCCGTACATTGGGAACCCAAAGCCGTACATTGGGAACCGGT
CACACATGTAAGTGACTGATATAAAAGAGAAAAAAGGCGATTTTTCCGCCTAAAACTCTTTAAAACTTAT
TAAAACTCTTAAAACCCGCCTGGCCTGTGCATAACTGTCTGGCCAGCGCACAGCCGAAGAGCTGCAAAAA
GCGCCTACCCTTCGGTCGCTGCGCTCCCTACGCCCCGCCGCTTCGCGTCGGCCTATCGCGGCCGCTGGCC
GCTCAAAAATGGCTGGCCTACGGCCAGGCAATCTACCAGGGCGCGGACAAGCCGCGCCGTCGCCACTCGA
CCGCCGGCGCCCACATCAAGGCACCCTGCCTCGCGCGTTTCGGTGATGACGGTGAAAACCTCTGACACAT
GCAGCTCCCGGAGACGGTCACAGCTTGTCTGTAAGCGGATGCCGGGAGCAGACAAGCCCGTCAGGGCGCG
TCAGCGGGTGTTGGCGGGTGTCGGGGCGCAGCCATGACCCAGTCACGTAGCGATAGCGGAGTGTATACTG
GCTTAACTATGCGGCATCAGAGCAGATTGTACTGAGAGTGCACCATATGCGGTGTGAAATACCGCACAGA
TGCGTAAGGAGAAAATACCGCATCAGGCGCTCTTCCGCTTCCTCGCTCACTGACTCGCTGCGCTCGGTCG
TTCGGCTGCGGCGAGCGGTATCAGCTCACTCAAAGGCGGTAATACGGTTATCCACAGAATCAGGGGATAA
CGCAGGAAAGAACATGTGAGCAAAAGGCCAGCAAAAGGCCAGGAACCGTAAAAAGGCCGCGTTGCTGGCG
TTTTTCCATAGGCTCCGCCCCCCTGACGAGCATCACAAAAATCGACGCTCAAGTCAGAGGTGGCGAAACC
CGACAGGACTATAAAGATACCAGGCGTTTCCCCCTGGAAGCTCCCTCGTGCGCTCTCCTGTTCCGACCCT
GCCGCTTACCGGATACCTGTCCGCCTTTCTCCCTTCGGGAAGCGTGGCGCTTTCTCATAGCTCACGCTGT
AGGTATCTCAGTTCGGTGTAGGTCGTTCGCTCCAAGCTGGGCTGTGTGCACGAACCCCCCGTTCAGCCCG
ACCGCTGCGCCTTATCCGGTAACTATCGTCTTGAGTCCAACCCGGTAAGACACGACTTATCGCCACTGGC
AGCAGCCACTGGTAACAGGATTAGCAGAGCGAGGTATGTAGGCGGTGCTACAGAGTTCTTGAAGTGGTGG
CCTAACTACGGCTACACTAGAAGGACAGTATTTGGTATCTGCGCTCTGCTGAAGCCAGTTACCTTCGGAA
AAAGAGTTGGTAGCTCTTGATCCGGCAAACAAACCACCGCTGGTAGCGGTGGTTTTTTTGTTTGCAAGCA
GCAGATTACGCGCAGAAAAAAAGGATCTCAAGAAGATCCTTTGATCTTTTCTACGGGGTCTGACGCTCAG
TGGAACGAAAACTCACGTTAAGGGATTTTGGTCATGCATTCTAGGTACTAAAACAATTCATCCAGTAAAA
TATAATATTTTATTTTCTCCCAATCAGGCTTGATCCCCAGTAAGTCAAAAAATAGCTCGACATACTGTTC
TTCCCCGATATCCTCCCTGATCGACCGGACGCAGAAGGCAATGTCATACCACTTGTCCGCCCTGCCGCTT
CTCCCAAGATCAATAAAGCCACTTACTTTGCCATCTTTCACAAAGATGTTGCTGTCTCCCAGGTCGCCGT
GGGAAAAGACAAGTTCCTCTTCGGGCTTTTCCGTCTTTAAAAAATCATACAGCTCGCGCGGATCTTTAAA
TGGAGTGTCTTCTTCCCAGTTTTCGCAATCCACATCGGCCAGATCGTTATTCAGTAAGTAATCCAATTCG
GCTAAGCGGCTGTCTAAGCTATTCGTATAGGGACAATCCGATATGTCGATGGAGTGAAAGAGCCTGATGC
ACTCCGCATACAGCTCGATAATCTTTTCAGGGCTTTGTTCATCTTCATACTCTTCCGAGCAAAGGACGCC
ATCGGCCTCACTCATGAGCAGATTGCTCCAGCCATCATGCCGTTCAAAGTGCAGGACCTTTGGAACAGGC
AGCTTTCCTTCCAGCCATAGCATCATGTCCTTTTCCCGTTCCACATCATAGGTGGTCCCTTTATACCGGC
TGTCCGTCATTTTTAAATATAGGTTTTCATTTTCTCCCACCAGCTTATATACCTTAGCAGGAGACATTCC
TTCCGTATCTTTTACGCAGCGGTATTTTTCGATCAGTTTTTTCAATTCCGGTGATATTCTCATTTTAGCC
ATTTATTATTTCCTTCCTCTTTTCTACAGTATTTAAAGATACCCCAAGAAGCTAATTATAACAAGACGAA
CTCCAATTCACTGTTCCTTGCATTCTAAAACCTTAAATACCAGAAAACAGCTTTTTCAAAGTTGTTTTCA
AAGTTGGCGTATAACATAGTATCGACGGAGCCGATTTTGAAACCGCGGTGATCACAGGCAGCAACGCTCT
GTCATCGTTACAATCAACATGCTACCCTCCGCGAGATCATCCGTGTTTCAAACCCGGCAGCTTAGTTGCC
GTTCTTCCGAATAGCATCGGTAACATGAGCAAAGTCTGCCGCCTTACAACGGCTCTCCCGCTGACGCCGT
CCCGGACTGATGGGCTGCCTGTATCGAGTGGTGATTTTGTGCCGAGCTGCCGGTCGGGGAGCTGTTGGCT
GGCTGGTGGCAGGATATATTGTGGTGTAAACAAATTGACGCTTAGACAACTTAATAACACATTGCGGACG
TTTTTAATGTACTGAATTAACGCCGAATTAATTCGGGGGATCTGGATTTTAGTACTGGATTTTGGTTTTA
GGAATTAGAAATTTTATTGATAGAAGTATTTTACAAATACAAATACATACTAAGGGTTTCTTATATGCTC
AACACATGAGCGAAACCCTATAGGAACCCTAATTCCCTTATCTGGGAACTACTCACACATTATTATGGAG
AAACTCGAGCTTGTCGATCGACAGATCCCGGTCGGCATCTACTCTATTTCTTTGCCCTCGGACGAGTGCT
GGGGCGTCGGTTTCCACTATCGGCGAGTACTTCTACACAGCCATCGGTCCAGACGGCCGCGCTTCTGCGG
GCGATTTGTGTACGCCCGACAGTCCCGGCTCCGGATCGGACGATTGCGTCGCATCGACCCTGCGCCCAAG
CTGCATCATCGAAATTGCCGTCAACCAAGCTCTGATAGAGTTGGTCAAGACCAATGCGGAGCATATACGC
CCGGAGTCGTGGCGATCCTGCAAGCTCCGGATGCCTCCGCTCGAAGTAGCGCGTCTGCTGCTCCATACAA
GCCAACCACGGCCTCCAGAAGAAGATGTTGGCGACCTCGTATTGGGAATCCCCGAACATCGCCTCGCTCC
AGTCAATGACCGCTGTTATGCGGCCATTGTCCGTCAGGACATTGTTGGAGCCGAAATCCGCGTGCACGAG
GTGCCGGACTTCGGGGCAGTCCTCGGCCCAAAGCATCAGCTCATCGAGAGCCTGCGCGACGGACGCACTG
ACGGTGTCGTCCATCACAGTTTGCCAGTGATACACATGGGGATCAGCAATCGCGCATATGAAATCACGCC
ATGTAGTGTATTGACCGATTCCTTGCGGTCCGAATGGGCCGAACCCGCTCGTCTGGCTAAGATCGGCCGC
AGCGATCGCATCCATAGCCTCCGCGACCGGTTGTAGAACAGCGGGCAGTTCGGTTTCAGGCAGGTCTTGC
AACGTGACACCCTGTGAACGGCGGGAGATGCAATAGGTCAGGCTCTCGCTAAACTCCCCAATGTCAAGCA
CTTCCGGAATCGGGAGCGCGGCCGATGCAAAGTGCCGATAAACATAACGATCTTTGTAGAAACCATCGGC
GCAGCTATTTACCCGCAGGACATATCCACGCCCTCCTACATCGAAGCTGAAAGCACGAGATTCTTCGCCC
TCCGAGAGCTGCATCAGGTCGGAGACGCTGTCGAACTTTTCGATCAGAAACTTCTCGACAGACGTCGCGG
TGAGTTCAGGCTTTTTCATATCTCATTGCCCCCCGGATCTGCGAAAGCTCGAGAGAGATAGATTTGTAGA
GAGAGACTGGTGATTTCAGCGTGTCCTCTCCAAATGAAATGAACTTCCTTATATAGAGGAAGGGTCTTGC
GAAGGATAGTGGGATTGTGCGTCATCCCTTACGTCAGTGGAGATATCACATCAATCCACTTGCTTTGAAG
ACGTGGTTGGAACGTCTTCTTTTTCCACGATGCTCCTCGTGGGTGGGGGTCCATCTTTGGGACCACTGTC
GGCAGAGGCATCTTGAACGATAGCCTTTCCTTTATCGCAATGATGGCATTTGTAGGTGCCACCTTCCTTT
TCTACTGTCCTTTTGATGAAGTGACAGATAGCTGGGCAATGGAATCCGAGGAGGTTTCCCGATATTACCC
TTTGTTGAAAAGTCTCAATAGCCCTTTGGTCTTCTGAGACTGTATCTTTGATATTCTTGGAGTAGACGAG
AGTGTCGTGCTCCACCATGTTCACATCAATCCACTTGCTTTGAAGACGTGGTTGGAACGTCTTCTTTTTC
CACGATGCTCCTCGTGGGTGGGGGTCCATCTTTGGGACCACTGTCGGCAGAGGCATCTTGAACGATAGCC
TTTCCTTTATCGCAATGATGGCATTTGTAGGTGCCACCTTCCTTTTCTACTGTCCTTTTGATGAAGTGAC
AGATAGCTGGGCAATGGAATCCGAGGAGGTTTCCCGATATTACCCTTTGTTGAAAAGTCTCAATAGCCCT
TTGGTCTTCTGAGACTGTATCTTTGATATTCTTGGAGTAGACGAGAGTGTCGTGCTCCACCATGTTGGCA
AGCTGCTCTAGCCAATACGCAAACCGCCTCTCCCCGCGCGTTGGCCGATTCATTAATGCAGCTGGCACGA
CAGGTTTCCCGACTGGAAAGCGGGCAGTGAGCGCAACGCAATTAATGTGAGTTAGCTCACTCATTAGGCA
CCCCAGGCTTTACACTTTATGCTTCCGGCTCGTATGTTGTGTGGAATTGTGAGCGGATAACAATTTCACA
CAGGAAACAGCTATGACCATGATTACGAATTCGTTGTCAATCAATTGGCAAGTCATAAAATGCATTAAAA
AATATTTTCATACTCAACTACAAATCCATGAGTATAACTATAATTATAAAGCAATGATTAGAATCTGACA
AGGATTCTGGAAAATTACATAAAGGAAAGTTCATAAATGTCTAAAACACAAGAGGACATACTTGTATTCA
GTAACATTTGCAGCTTTTCTAGGTCTGAAAATATATTTGTTGCCTAGTGAATAAGCATAATGGTACAACT
ACAAGTGTTTTACTCCTCATATTAACTTCGGTCATTAGAGGCCACGATTTGACACATTTTTACTCAAAAC
AAAATGTTTGCATATCTCTTATAATTTCAAATTCAACACACAACAAATAAGAGAAAAAACAAATAATATT
AATTTGAGAATGAACAAAAGGACCATATCATTCATTAACTCTTCTCCATCCATTTCCATTTCACAGTTCG
ATAGCGAAAACCGAATAAAAAACACAGTAAATTACAAGCACAACAAATGGTACAAGAAAAACAGTTTTCC
CAATGCCATAATACTCAAACTCAGTAGGATTCTGGTGTGTGCGCAATGAAACTGATGCATTGAACTTGAC
GAACGTTGTCGAAACCGATGATACGAACGAAAGCTCTGTCCCATTCGCCATGCCGAAGCATGTTGCCCAG
CCGGCGCCAGCGAGGAGGCTGGGACCATGCCGGCCCATCGCAGGTGACCACTTTGTACAAGAAAGCTGAA
CGAGAAACGTAAAATGATATAAATATCAATATATTAAATTAGATTTTGCATAAAAAACAGACTACATAAT
ACTGTAAAACACAACATATCCAGTCACTATGGTCGACCTGCAGACTGGCTGTGTATAAGGGAGCCTGACA
TTTATATTCCCCAGAACATCAGGTTAATGGCGTTTTTGATGTCATTTTCGCGGTGGCTGAGATCAGCCAC
TTCTTCCCCGATAACGGAGGCCGGCACACTGGCCATATCGGTGGTCATCATGCGCCAGCTTTCATCCCCG
ATATGCACCACCGGGTAAAGTTCACGGGGGACTTTATCTGACAGCAGACGTGCACTGGCCAGGGGGATCA
CCATCCGTCGCCCGGGCGTGTCAATAATATCACTCTGTACATCCACAAACAGACGATAACGGCTCTCTCT
TTTATAGGTGTAAACCTTAAACTGCATTTCACCAGCCCCTGTTCTCGTCAGCAAAAGAGCCGTTCATTTC
AATAAACCGGGCGACCTCAGCCATCCCTTCCTGATTTTCCGCTTTCCAGCGTTCGGCACGCAGACGACGG
GCTTCATTCTGCATGGTTGTGCTTACCAGACCGGAGATATTGACATCATATATGCCTTGAGCAACTGATA
GCTGTCGCTGTCAACTGTCACTGTAATACGCTGCTTCATAGCATACCTCTTTTTGACATACTTCGGGTAT
ACATATCAGTATATATTCTTATACCGCAAAAATCAGCGCGCAAATACGCATACTGTTATCTGGCTTTTAG
TAAGCCGGATCCTCTAGATTACGCCCCGCCTGCCACTCATCGCAGTACTGTTGTAATTCATTAAGCATTC
TGCCGACATGGAAGCCATCACAAACGGCATGATGAACCTGAATCGCCAGCGGCATCAGCACCTTGTCGCC
TTGCGTATAATATTTGCCCATGGTGAAAACGGGGGCGAAGAAGTTGTCCATATTGGCCACGTTTAAATCA
AAACTGGTGAAACTCACCCAGGGATTGGCTGAGACGAAAAACATATTCTCAATAAACCCTTTAGGGAAAT
AGGCCAGGTTTTCACCGTAACACGCCACATCTTGCGAATATATGTGTAGAAACTGCCGGAAATCGTCGTG
GTATTCACTCCAGAGCGATGAAAACGTTTCAGTTTGCTCATGGAAAACGGTGTAACAAGGGTGAACACTA
TCCCATATCACCAGCTCACCGTCTTTCATTGCCATACGGAATTCCGGATGAGCATTCATCAGGCGGGCAA
GAATGTGAATAAAGGCCGGATAAAACTTGTGCTTATTTTTCTTTACGGTCTTTAAAAAGGCCGTAATATC
CAGCTGAACGGTCTGGTTATAGGTACATTGAGCGACTGACTGAAATGCCTCAAAATGTTCTTTACGATGC
CATTGGGATATATCAACGGTGGTATATCCAGTGATTTTTTTCTCCATTTTAGCTTCCTTAGCTCCTGAAA
ATCTCGACGGATCCTAACTCAAAATCCACACATTATACGAGCCGGAAGCATAAAGTGTAAAGCCTGGGGT
TCCTAATGCGGCCGCCATAGTGACTGGATATGTTGTGTTTTACAGTATTATGTAGTCTGTTTTTTATGCA
AAATCTAATTTAATATATTGATATTTATATCATTTTACGTTTCTCGTTCAGCTTTTTTGTACAAACTTGT
CACCTGCGATGTTGAACCTCACACGACTAAAGTCGCGTGATTCTCACTTCGCAGACCATTGCCCGCCGAA
GCAGGTCTGACATAGCCTCCATGAGCGTTTAAGGTGTCTGAGATTCCCGCAGCCACCAACGCTTCACGCC
GAATGTTCAGCGCAGCGTTCTCGTCTCGGTCATGGGTTTCCCCACAGTTCGGGCAAGTCCATGTACGGAC
GGCAAGATTCTTCACTTCGGGATTCTTGAATCCGCAGTCATGACACAACTGGCTAGATGGAAAGTAGGGG
CTGACTTTAGATACCAGTCGCCCGTACCACGCTGCCTTGTATTCCAACTGCCGGATGAACTCACCCCAGC
CCGCATCACTGATGCTCAGTGCAAGGCGGCGATTTTTCCGCATGTTGTCGGGTTTAAGGTGTTCGGTTCC
GATGATTTCGTACTCACGCACCAGGGAGGTGGTGAGCTTGTGAAGGAAATCCTGACGCTTATTGACAATG
CGCTTGTGAATCCGAGCCAGCTTGGTTTTCGCTTTCCCGTAACGTGCGCTGCCCTTCTTCCGTCTGGACA
GGGTTTGCTGAGCTTTACGAAGTCTTTTCAGGGTGGAGCGGTAATATTTCGGATTCTGTTCATGCTTAAA
CCTCACGCCATCGGTCACGATGGCAAAATCCTTGATGCCGACATCCACACCCGCTGCAAACTTGGGAGCC
GCAGGCAGGTAGGGAATCTCGACTTCACAGAGAACGGACGCTTCGTAATGGCCTTCGTGAATACGGCGCA
CAGTGACATTCAGAATCTTCCCTTGAATATCCTGCTGGCCCTTGGTTTTCACCCATCCCAGCTTAGGAAG
TTTGAGCCTACCTTCCCCAATTTGGATGTTGTTGTTGGTGAATTGAGTCCGGTAGGACTCTCCCGTGCGC
TTCTTTCTGAAACGTGGGAATCCTACCTTTTTACCGGACTGCTTCACAGTCCGAAAGAAGTTCTTGTACG
CGGTTTCAAGGTTTTTCAGCGAGTTCTGCAAAGCAAACTTATCTACTTCCGAGAGCCAGGAGGTTTCTTC
AGCCTGCTTCAGAAGGGTCAGTTCGCTACTCGTTTGCCCGTAGGTCAGTCCCTTCCCGCTTTCCTTGTAG
GCCGCAATGCGACGGGCAAGGAAGTGGTTGTAGACGAACCTTGCGCTACCCAGCGTGCGGTTAATCAGTT
CAGTCTGAGCCGCATTTGGGTACAGCCTGACCACGAAAGCCTTATTCCTTATCATAGCAGCTGGAACTCC
GTGGATTCCAACCTTTCTCTTCTTCTTTGGAGCCATCTTATCATCATCATCCTTGTAATCCTTATCATCA
TCATCCTTGTAATCCATCTGTTAATCAGAAAAACTCAGATTAATCGACAAATTCGATCGCACAAACTAGA
AACTAACACCAGATCTAGATAGAAATCACAAATCGAAGAGTAATTATTCGACAAAACTCAAATTATTTGA
ACAAATCGGATGATATCTATGAAACCCTAATCGAGAATTAAGATGATATCTAACGATCAAACCCAGAAAA
TCGTCTTCGATCTAAGATTAACAGAATCTAAACCAAAGAACATATACGAAATTGGGATCGAACGAAAACA
AAATCGAAGATTTTGAGAGAATAAGGAACACAGAAATTTACCTTGATCACGGTAGAGAGAATTGAGAGAA
AGTTTTTAAGATTTTGAGAAATTGAAATCTGAATTGTGAAGAAGAAGAGCTCTTTGGGTATTGTTTTATA
GAAGAAGAAGAAGAAAAGACGAGGACGACTAGGTCACGAGAAAGCTAAGGCGGTGAAGCAATAGCTAATA
ATAAAATGACACGTGTATTGAGCGTTGTTTACACGCAAAGTTGTTTTTGGCTAATTGCCTTATTTTTAGG
TTGAGGAAAAGTATTTGTGCTTTGAGTTGATAAACACGACTCGTGTGTGCCGGCTGCAACCACTTTGACG
CCGTTTATTACTGACTCGTCGACAACCACAATTTCTAACGGTCGTCATAAGATCCAGCCGTTGAGATTTA
ACGATCGTTACGATTTATATTTTTTTAGCATTATCGTTTTATTTTTTAAATATACGGTGGAGCTGAAAAT
TGGCAATAATTGAACCGTGGGTCCCACTGCATTGAAGCGTATTTCGTATTTTCTAGAATTCTTCGTGCTT
TATTTCTTTTCCTTTTTGTTTTTTTTTGCCATTTATCTAATGCAAGTGGGCTTATAAAATCAGTGAATTT
CTTGGAAAAGTAACTTCTTTATCGTATAACATATTGTGAAATTATCCATTTCTTTTAATTTTTTAGTGTT
ATTGGATATTTTTGTATGATTATTGATTTGCATAGGATAATGACTTTTGTATCAAGTTGGTGAACAAGTC
TCGTTAAAAAAGGCAAGTGGTTTGGTGACTCGATTTATTCTTGTTATTTAATTCATATATCAATGGATCT
TATTTGGGGCCTGGTCCATATTTAACACTCGTGTTCAGTCCAATGACCAATAATATTTTTTCATTAATAA
CAATGTAACAAGAATGATACACAAAACATTCTTTGAATAAGTTCGCTATGAAGAAGGGAACTTATCCGGT
CCTAGATCATCAGTTCATACAAACCTCCATAGAGTTCAACATCTTAAACAAGAATATCCTGATCTGAAGA
ATGTGGAGGCTTTAGTCCCTTGGATACTTGGGAGGCTGTGGAAGAACAGAAACGAGCTGGTGCTTAAAGG
GAGGGAATTTGGAACCAATGAGGTATTAGTAAGGACACAAGAAGATGCAGATGAGTGGATTAGAAGGAAA
GAGGCTCAGAATGTAAGGAAAGCACCAACCACAACACCGTCGGGACAGACGAGAAACATGGGAAGCTCCA
CCACAATCTTGGGTTAAGTGCAACTTTGATGGGGCATGGCCAACAGAAGGATTAAAATGTGGCTTAGGGT
GGGTGCTTCGCGATCATACAGGGAAGGTGTTATGGTTAGGTGCAAGAGCTGTGGTAAAAGTAAGAAGCGT
GCTGGAAGTAGAAGTGGAGGCTCTTAGATGGGCTGTGCTGTCATTATCCCGATTCAATTATAGGAAGATC
ATTTTTGAGGTGGATTCTCAGCAACTTGTGTCTTTGGTTACATGAAAGTTATGCTTGTCAAGTCTCAATC
CAATTATCCAAGACATAAAGTATCTACTTAGCAAGTTTGAGGATTTTATGCTTGTGCATACAAGCCGAGA
AGGAAATGGAGTGGCAGATAGAATAGCTAAGGAATCTCTTTCTTTTGAGAATTATGATCTAAAGTTGTAT
TCTATTGTACCAATTTGGGTTAAAAGCTCTGTTGAGCTAGACTGGTACCTTCCTAGGATACTAGTGATCT
AGAGTCGACCTGCAGGCATGCAAGCTTGGCACTGGCCGTCGTTTTACAACGTCGTGACTGGGAAAACCCT
GGCGTTACCCAACTTAATCGCCTTGCAGCACATCCCCCTTTCGCCAGCTGGCGTAATAGCGAAGAGGCCC
GCACCGATCGCCCTTCCCAACAGTTGCGCAGCCTGAATGGCGAATGCTAGAGCAGCTTGAGCTTGGATCA
GATTGTCGTTTCCCGCCTTCAGTTTAAACTATCAGTGTTTGACAGGATATATTGGCGGGTAAACCTAAGA
GAAAAGAGCGTTTATTAGAATAATCGGATATTTAAAAGGGCGTGAAAAGGTTTATCCGTTCGTCCATTTG
TATGTGCATGCCAACCACAGGGTTCCCCTCGGGATCAAAGTACTTTGATCCAACCCCTCCGCTGCTATAG
TGCAGTCGGCTTCTGACGTTCAGTGCAGCCGTCTTCTGAAAACGACATGTCGCACAAGTCCTAAGTTACG
CGACAGGCTGCCGCCCTGCCCTTTTCCTGGCGTTTTCTTGTCGCGTGTTTTAGTCGCATAAAGTAGAATA
CTTGCGACTAGAACCGGAGACATTACGCCATGAACAAGAGCGCCGCCGCTGGCCTGCTGGGCTATGCCCG
CGTCAGCACCGACGACCAGGACTTGACCAACCAACGGGCCGAACTGCACGCGGCCGGCTGCACCAAGCTG
TTTTCCGAGAAGATCACCGGCACCAGGCGCGACCGCCCGGAGCTGGCCAGGATGCTTGACCACCTACGCC
CTGGCGACGTTGTGACAGTGACCAGGCTAGACCGCCTGGCCCGCAGCACCCGCGACCTACTGGACATTGC
CGAGCGCATCCAGGAGGCCGGCGCGGGCCTGCGTAGCCTGGCAGAGCCGTGGGCCGACACCACCACGCCG
GCCGGCCGCATGGTGTTGACCGTGTTCGCCGGCATTGCCGAGTTCGAGCGTTCCCTAATCATCGACCGCA
CCCGGAGCGGGCGCGAGGCCGCCAAGGCCCGAGGCGTGAAGTTTGGCCCCCGCCCTACCCTCACCCCGGC
ACAGATCGCGCACGCCCGCGAGCTGATCGACCAGGAAGGCCGCACCGTGAAAGAGGCGGCTGCACTGCTT
GGCGTGCATCGCT
